Addgene plasmid #17077: ZE36 Nlk1(C387Y)-pCS2+
Depositing lab: Randall Moon. Depositing organization: University of Washington. Publication: nemo-like kinase is an essential co-activator of Wnt signaling during early zebrafish development. Thorpe CJ, Moon RT. Development. 2004 Jun;131(12):2899-909. doi: 10.1242/dev.01171. Epub 2004 May 19. PubMed 15151990.
Backbone
  Vector backbone: pCS2+
  Backbone size w/o insert (bp): 4100
  Vector type: Zebrafish Expression
Growth in bacteria
  Bacterial resistance: Ampicillin, 100 μg/mL
  Growth temperature: 37°C
  Growth strain: DH5alpha
  Copy number: Unknown
Gene/Insert
  Gene/Insert name: Nlk1 (alt names: nlk; nemo-like kinase)
  Species: D. rerio (zebrafish)
  Insert size (bp): 1425
  Mutation: C387Y. Inactive mutant of NLK1.
  GenBank ID: AY562552
  Entrez Gene: nlk1 (a.k.a. nlk, nlkb, zgc:111875)
  Cloning method: Restriction Enzyme; 5′ cloning site EcoRI (unknown if destroyed); 3′ cloning site XbaI (unknown if destroyed)
  Sequencing primers: 5′ SP6
Terms and licenses: Academic/Nonprofit Terms; Industry Terms: Not Available to Industry
Depositor comments: Description: Zebrafish Nemo-like kinase 1(NLK-1), cloned into the vector CS2+. ~1425bp EcoR1-Xba1 insert. Clone is an inactive mutant of NLK1, analogous to C425Y mutant of mouse NLK which does not bind TCFs. Species of Sequence Origin: zebrafish. Notes for Use: For functional synthetic RNA, linearize with Asp 718 and transcribe with SP6. Select clones with amp. Reference: C. J. Thorpe and R. T. Moon, Development 131:2899-2909 (2004).
How to cite: ZE36 Nlk1(C387Y)-pCS2+ was a gift from Randall Moon (Addgene plasmid # 17077 ; http://n2t.net/addgene:17077 ; RRID:Addgene_17077)
