[The description below was written by a language model from this plasmid's Addgene catalogue record.]
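Description:
ZE36 Nlk1(C387Y)-pCS2+ is a zebrafish expression plasmid built on the roughly 4.1 kb pCS2+ backbone, a multipurpose vector widely used in zebrafish and Xenopus embryology. It is propagated in E. coli under ampicillin selection; the copy number is not recorded. The record contains no feature table, so individual backbone elements are not itemised. However, pCS2+ is generally known to combine a strong CMV-derived promoter and an SV40 polyadenylation signal for direct expression in vertebrate cells with an upstream SP6 phage promoter that allows in vitro synthesis of sense mRNA. The use of SP6 both as the sequencing primer and as the polymerase for transcription fits that arrangement.

The insert is an approximately 1,425 bp zebrafish (Danio rerio) nlk1 cDNA encoding Nemo-like kinase 1, cloned between the EcoRI and XbaI sites. It carries a C387Y substitution that the depositor describes as making the protein inactive. The change is analogous to the C425Y mutant of mouse NLK, which does not bind TCF transcription factors. No epitope tag or reporter fusion is recorded.

According to the depositor's notes, the plasmid serves mainly as a template for functional synthetic RNA, made by linearising downstream of the insert and transcribing with SP6 polymerase. Such RNA is typically used for embryo microinjection, although the record does not say so explicitly. The construct comes from work identifying nlk as an essential co-activator of Wnt signalling in early zebrafish development, where an inactive mutant would serve as a loss-of-function comparison to wild-type Nlk1 in overexpression experiments.
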