>Addgene plasmid #17077 | ZE36 Nlk1(C387Y)-pCS2+ | addgene partial sequence | sequence record 22883 | SP6 5'-ATTTAGGTGACACTATAG-3'
CCACTCGGCCGACAGTGTGTGGTAACTTGTTCCCAGCATCAGAGTTAGGCCACAAATATTTTTGTGTCAA
CACCACAGCCGGCACTACCTCAACGGGCCTCGGCGCAACACCAAATCCGACTGGGCCCAACGCACCTGCT
GGGACTCCCAGACACCCGGCGTCTCTCGGGGGCAGCGCTGGCGGAGGGGCGGCCATCCCGCAATCTCACA
GTAACCCAGCTAGTGAGGTGCCAAGTCCTGCTGAAATGGAGCCTGATCGACCTATCGGTTACGGGGCGTT
TGGAGTGGTCTGGTCTGTGACTGACCCTCGGGATGGACGCAAGGTGGCTCTGAAGAAAATGCCCAATGTC
TTCCAGAACCTGGTCTCCTGCAAACGTGTGTTCAGGGAACTCCGGATGCTGTGTTTCTTTAAACATGACA
ACGTGCTTTCTGCCCTTGACATTCTCCAACCTCCACAAATCGACTGCTTTGAGGAGATATACGTGATCAC
TGAGCTCATGCAGAGTGACCTACATAAAGTCATCGTTTCCCCTCAGCCTCTCACCACCGATCACATCAAG
GTGTTCCTCTACCAGATACTCAGGGGACTGAAGTACCTGCACTCAGCAGGCATTCTCCACAGAGACATCA
AACCAGGGAACCTGCTGGTCAACAGCAACTGTCTGCTTAAGATCTGTGACTTTGGCCTGGCACGTGTTGA
GGAAACGGATCCCTCTCGTCACATGACCCA
